>Addgene plasmid #108403 | pcDNA3-hPC1_MTS_L4137P-eGFP | addgene full sequence | sequence record 207516 | Addgene NGS Result
GACGGATCGGGAGATCTCCCGATCCCCTATGGTGCACTCTCAGTACAATCTGCTCTGATGCCGCATAGTT
AAGCCAGTATCTGCTCCCTGCTTGTGTGTTGGAGGTCGCTGAGTAGTGCGCGAGCAAAATTTAAGCTACA
ACAAGGCAAGGCTTGACCGACAATTGCATGAAGAATCTGCTTAGGGTTAGGCGTTTTGCGCTGCTTCGCG
ATGTACGGGCCAGATATACGCGTTGACATTGATTATTGACTAGTTATTAATAGTAATCAATTACGGGGTC
ATTAGTTCATAGCCCATATATGGAGTTCCGCGTTACATAACTTACGGTAAATGGCCCGCCTGGCTGACCG
CCCAACGACCCCCGCCCATTGACGTCAATAATGACGTATGTTCCCATAGTAACGCCAATAGGGACTTTCC
ATTGACGTCAATGGGTGGAGTATTTACGGTAAACTGCCCACTTGGCAGTACATCAAGTGTATCATATGCC
AAGTACGCCCCCTATTGACGTCAATGACGGTAAATGGCCCGCCTGGCATTATGCCCAGTACATGACCTTA
TGGGACTTTCCTACTTGGCAGTACATCTACGTATTAGTCATCGCTATTACCATGGTGATGCGGTTTTGGC
AGTACATCAATGGGCGTGGATAGCGGTTTGACTCACGGGGATTTCCAAGTCTCCACCCCATTGACGTCAA
TGGGAGTTTGTTTTGGCACCAAAATCAACGGGACTTTCCAAAATGTCGTAACAACTCCGCCCCATTGACG
CAAATGGGCGGTAGGCGTGTACGGTGGGAGGTCTATATAAGCAGAGCTCTCTGGCTAACTAGAGAACCCA
CTGCTTACTGGCTTATCGAAATTAATACGACTCACTATAGGGAGACCCAAGCTTGGTACCGAGCTCGGAT
CCACTAGTAACGGCCGCCAGTGTGCTGGAATTCACCATGGTGGAGTTGTTCCTGCGCAGGCCGCGCCTCT
GGATGGGCCTCAGCAAGGTCAAGGAGTTCCGCCACAAAGTCCGCTTTGAAGGGATGGTGAGCAAGGGCGA
GGAGCTGTTCACCGGGGTGGTGCCCATCCTGGTCGAGCTGGACGGCGACGTAAACGGCCACAAGTTCAGC
GTGTCCGGCGAGGGCGAGGGCGATGCCACCTACGGCAAGCTGACCCTGAAGTTCATCTGCACCACCGGCA
AGCTGCCCGTGCCCTGGCCCACCCTCGTGACCACCCTGACCTACGGCGTGCAGTGCTTCAGCCGCTACCC
CGACCACATGAAGCAGCACGACTTCTTCAAGTCCGCCATGCCCGAAGGCTACGTCCAGGAGCGCACCATC
TTCTTCAAGGACGACGGCAACTACAAGACCCGCGCCGAGGTGAAGTTCGAGGGCGACACCCTGGTGAACC
GCATCGAGCTGAAGGGCATCGACTTCAAGGAGGACGGCAACATCCTGGGGCACAAGCTGGAGTACAACTA
CAACAGCCACAACGTCTATATCATGGCCGACAAGCAGAAGAACGGCATCAAGGTGAACTTCAAGATCCGC
CACAACATCGAGGACGGCAGCGTGCAGCTCGCCGACCACTACCAGCAGAACACCCCCATCGGCGACGGCC
CCGTGCTGCTGCCCGACAACCACTACCTGAGCACCCAGTCCGCCCTGAGCAAAGACCCCAACGAGAAGCG
CGATCACATGGTCCTGCTGGAGTTCGTGACCGCCGCCGGGATCACTCTCGGCATGGACGAGCTGTACAAG
ATCGATATGTACCCATACGATGTTCCAGATTACGCTGGCTATCCCTATGACGTCCCGGACTATGCAGGAT
ATCCATATGACGTTCCAGATTACGCTTAAGAATTCTGCAGATATCCATCACACTGGCGGCCGCTCGACTA
GAGGGCCCTATTCTATAGTGTCACCTAAATGCTAGAGCTCGCTGATCAGCCTCGACTGTGCCTTCTAGTT
GCCAGCCATCTGTTGTTTGCCCCTCCCCCGTGCCTTCCTTGACCCTGGAAGGTGCCACTCCCACTGTCCT
TTCCTAATAAAATGAGGAAATTGCATCGCATTGTCTGAGTAGGTGTCATTCTATTCTGGGGGGTGGGGTG
GGGCAGGACAGCAAGGGGGAGGATTGGGAAGACAATAGCAGGCATGCTGGGGATGCGGTGGGCTCTATGG
CTTCTGAGGCGGAAAGAACCAGCTGGGGCTCTAGGGGGTATCCCC
[124 nt withheld, positions 2216-2339]
C
[91 nt withheld, positions 2341-2431]
A
[49 nt withheld, positions 2433-2481]
CCTTTGACGTTGGAGTCCACGTTCTTT
[37 nt withheld, positions 2509-2545]
ACCCTATCTCGGTCTATTCTTTTGATTTATAAGGGATTTTGCCGATTTCGGCCTATTGGTTAAAAAATGA
GCTGATTTAACAAAAATTTAACGCGAATTAATTCTGTGGAATGTGTGTCAGTTAGGGTGTGGAAAGTCCC
CAGGCTCCCCAGCAGGCAGAAGTATGCAAAGCATGCATCTCAATTAGTCAGCAACCAGGTGTGGAAAGTC
CCCAGGCTCCCCAGCAGGCAGAAGTATGCAAAGCATGCATCTCAATTAGTCAGCAACCATAGTCCCGCCC
CTAACTCCGCCCATCCCGCCCCTAACTCCGCCCAGTTCCGCCCATTCTCCGCCCCATGGCTGACTAATTT
TTTTTATTTATGCAGAGGCCGAGGCCGCCTCTGCCTCTGAGCTATTCCAGAAGTAGTGAGGAGGCTTTTT
TGGAGGCCTAGGCTTTTGCAAAAAGCTCCCGGGAGCTTGTATATCCATTTTCGGATCTGATCAAGAGACA
GGATGAGGATCGTTTCGCATGATTGAACAAGATGGATTGCACGCAGGTTCTCCGGCCGCTTGGGTGGAGA
GGCTATTCGGCTATGACTGGGCACAACAGACAATCGGCTGCTCTGATGCCGCCGTGTTCCGGCTGTCAGC
GCAGGGGCGCCCGGTTCTTTTTGTCAAGACCGACCTGTCCGGTGCCCTGAATGAACTGCAGGACGAGGCA
GCGCGGCTATCGTGGCTGGCCACGACGGGCGTTCCTTGCGCAGCTGTGCTCGACGTTGTCACTGAAGCGG
GAAGGGACTGGCTGCTATTGGGCGAAGTGCCGGGGCAGGATCTCCTGTCATCTCACCTTGCTCCTGCCGA
GAAAGTATCCATCATGGCTGATGCAATGCGGCGGCTGCATACGCTTGATCCGGCTACCTGCCCATTCGAC
CACCAAGCGAAACATCGCATCGAGCGAGCACGTACTCGGATGGAAGCCGGTCTTGTCGATCAGGATGATC
TGGACGAAGAGCATCAGGGGCTCGCGCCAGCCGAACTGTTCGCCAGGCTCAAGGCGCGCATGCCCGACGG
CGAGGATCTCGTCGTGACCCATGGCGATGCCTGCTTGCCGAATATCATGGTGGAAAATGGCCGCTTTTCT
GGATTCATCGACTGTGGCCGGCTGGGTGTGGCGGACCGCTATCAGGACATAGCGTTGGCTACCCGTGATA
TTGCTGAAGAGCTTGGCGGCGAATGGGCTGACCGCTTCCTCGTGCTTTACGGTATCGCCGCTCCCGATTC
GCAGCGCATCGCCTTCTATCGCCTTCTTGACGAGTTCTTCTGAGCGGGACTCTGGGGTTCGAAATGACCG
ACCAAGCGACGCCCAACCTGCCATCACGAGATTTCGATTCCACCGCCGCCTTCTATGAAAGGTTGGGCTT
CGGAATCGTTTTCCGGGACGCCGGCTGGATGATCCTCCAGCGCGGGGATCTCATGCTGGAGTTCTTCGCC
CACCCCAACTTGTTTATTGCAGCTTATAATGGTTACAAATAAAGCAATAGCATCACAAATTTCACAAATA
AAGCATTTTTTTCACTGCATTCTAGTTGTGGTTTGTCCAAACTCATCAATGTATCTTATCATGTCTGTAT
ACCGTCGACCTCTAGCTAGAGCTTGGCGTAATCATGGTCATAGCTGTTTCCTGTGTGAAATTGTTATCCG
CTCACAATTCCACACAACATACGAGCCGGAAGCATAAAGTGTAAAGCCTGGGGTGCCTAATGAGTGAGCT
AACTCACATTAATTGCGTTGCGCTCACTGCCCGCTTTCCAGTCGGGAAACCTGTCGTGCCAGCTGCATTA
ATGAATCGGCCAACGCGCGGGGAGAGGCGGTTTGCGTATTGGGCGCTCTTCCGCTTCCTCGCTCACTGAC
TCGCTGCGCTCGGTCGTTCGGCTGCGGCGAGCGGTATCAGCTCACTCAAAGGCGGTAATACGGTTATCCA
CAGAATCAGGGGATAACGCAGGAAAGAACATGTGAGCAAAAGGCCAGCAAAAGGCCAGGAACCGTAAAAA
GGCCGCGTTGCTGGCGTTTTTCCATAGGCTCCGCCCCCCTGACGAGCATCACAAAAATCGACGCTCAAGT
CAGAGGTGGCGAAACCCGACAGGACTATAAAGATACCAGGCGTTTCCCCCTGGAAGCTCCCTCGTGCGCT
CTCCTGTTCCGACCCTGCCGCTTACCGGATACCTGTCCGCCTTTCTCCCTTCGGGAAGCGTGGCGCTTTC
TCATAGCTCACGCTGTAGGTATCTCAGTTCGGTGTAGGTCGTTCGCTCCAAGCTGGGCTGTGTGCACGAA
CCCCCCGTTCAGCCCGACCGCTGCGCCTTATCCGGTAACTATCGTCTTGAGTCCAACCCGGTAAGACACG
ACTTATCGCCACTGGCAGCAGCCACTGGTAACAGGATTAGCAGAGCGAGGTATGTAGGCGGTGCTACAGA
GTTCTTGAAGTGGTGGCCTAACTACGGCTACACTAGAAGAACAGTATTTGGTATCTGCGCTCTGCTGAAG
CCAGTTACCTTCGGAAAAAGAGTTGGTAGCTCTTGATCCGGCAAACAAACCACCGCTGGTAGCGGTGGTT
TTTTTGTTTGCAAGCAGCAGATTACGCGCAGAAAAAAAGGATCTCAAGAAGATCCTTTGATCTTTTCTAC
GGGGTCTGACGCTCAGTGGAACGAAAACTCACGTTAAGGGATTTTGGTCATGAGATTATCAAAAAGGATC
TTCACCTAGATCCTTTTAAATTAAAAATGAAGTTTTAAATCAATCTAAAGTATATATGAGTAAACTTGGT
CTGACAGTTACCAATGCTTAATCAGTGAGGCACCTATCTCAGCGATCTGTCTATTTCGTTCATCCATAGT
TGCCTGACTCCCCGTCGTGTAGATAACTACGATACGGGAGGGCTTACCATCTGGCCCCAGTGCTGCAATG
ATACCGCGAGACCCACGCTCACCGGCTCCAGATTTATCAGCAATAAACCAGCCAGCCGGAAGGGCCGAGC
GCAGAAGTGGTCCTGCAACTTTATCCGCCTCCATCCAGTCTATTAATTGTTGCCGGGAAGCTAGAGTAAG
TAGTTCGCCAGTTAATAGTTTGCGCAACGTTGTTGCCATTGCTACAGGCATCGTGGTGTCACGCTCGTCG
TTTGGTATGGCTTCATTCAGCTCCGGTTCCCAACGATCAAGGCGAGTTACATGATCCCCCATGTTGTGCA
AAAAAGCGGTTAGCTCCTTCGGTCCTCCGATCGTTGTCAGAAGTAAGTTGGCCGCAGTGTTATCACTCAT
GGTTATGGCAGCACTGCATAATTCTCTTACTGTCATGCCATCCGTAAGATGCTTTTCTGTGACTGGTGAG
TACTCAACCAAGTCATTCTGAGAATAGTGTATGCGGCGACCGAGTTGCTCTTGCCCGGCGTCAATACGGG
ATAATACCGCGCCACATAGCAGAACTTTAAAAGTGCTCATCATTGGAAAACGTTCTTCGGGGCGAAAACT
CTCAAGGATCTTACCGCTGTTGAGATCCAGTTCGATGTAACCCACTCGTGCACCCAACTGATCTTCAGCA
TCTTTTACTTTCACCAGCGTTTCTGGGTGAGCAAAAACAGGAAGGCAAAATGCCGCAAAAAAGGGAATAA
GGGCGACACGGAAATGTTGAATACTCATACTCTTCCTTTTTCAATATTATTGAAGCATTTATCAGGGTTA
TTGTCTCATGAGCGGATACATATTTGAATGTATTTAGAAAAATAAACAAATAGGGGTTCCGCGCACATTT
CCCCGAAAAGTGCCACCTGACGTC
Features (pLannotate 1.2.2; 22 found; start..end, strand, type, name):
     28..80      -  misc_feature   bom (fragment): basis of mobility region from pBR322
    235..614     +  enhancer       CMV enhancer: human cytomegalovirus immediate early enhancer
    615..818     +  promoter       CMV promoter: human cytomegalovirus (CMV) immediate early promoter
    814..847     +  LTR            5' LTR (truncated) (fragment): truncated 5' long terminal repeat (LTR) from HIV-1
    863..881     +  promoter       T7 promoter: promoter for bacteriophage T7 RNA polymerase
   1034..1750    +  CDS            EGFP: EGFP is a basic (constitutively fluorescent) green fluorescent protein published in 1996, derived from Aequorea victoria. It is reported to be a rapidly-maturing weak dimer with moderate acid sensitivity.
   1760..1786    +  CDS            3xHA (fragment): three tandem HA epitope tags
   1902..1920    -  promoter       SP6 promoter: promoter for bacteriophage SP6 RNA polymerase
   1946..2170    +  polyA_signal   bGH poly(A) signal: bovine growth hormone polyadenylation signal
   2174..2195    +  promoter       SV40 promoter (fragment): SV40 enhancer and early promoter
   2216..2644    +  rep_origin     f1 ori (sequence partly withheld): f1 bacteriophage origin of replication; arrow indicates direction of (+) strand synthesis
   2658..2987    +  promoter       SV40 promoter: SV40 enhancer and early promoter
   3054..3845    +  CDS            neo: KKA2_KLEPN - Also known as kan, nptII. Experimental evidence at protein level: Swiss-Prot protein existence level 1. Resistance to kanamycin, neomycin, paromomycin, ribostamycin, butirosin and gentamicin B. From Klebsiella pneumoniae.
   3869..4027    +  CDS            ble (fragment): BLE_KLEPN - Experimental evidence at protein level: Swiss-Prot protein existence level 1. Binding protein with a strong affinity to the bleomycin family of antibiotics. Binds to CL990; an antimitotic-antibiotic compound. From Klebsiella pneumoniae.
   4022..4143    +  polyA_signal   SV40 poly(A) signal: SV40 polyadenylation signal
   4216..4232    -  protein_bind   lac operator: The lac repressor binds to the lac operator to inhibit transcription in E. coli. This inhibition can be relieved by adding lactose or isopropyl-β-D-thiogalactopyranoside (IPTG). lac repressor encoded by lacI
   4240..4270    -  promoter       lac promoter: promoter for the E. coli lac operon
   4285..4306    -  protein_bind   CAP binding site: CAP binding activates transcription in the presence of cAMP. E. coli catabolite activator protein
   4319..4411    -  CDS            lacI (fragment): lac repressor; lacI; The lac repressor binds to the lac operator to inhibit transcription in E. coli. This inhibition can be relieved by adding lactose or isopropyl-β-D-thiogalactopyranoside (IPTG).
   4594..5182    -  rep_origin     ori: high-copy-number ColE1/pMB1/pBR322/pUC origin of replication
   5353..6213    -  CDS            AmpR: β-lactamase; bla; confers resistance to ampicillin, carbenicillin, and related antibiotics
   6214..6318    -  promoter       AmpR promoter: bla
