[The description below was written by a language model from this plasmid's Addgene catalogue record and pLannotate feature annotations shown in this document.]
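Description:
pcDNA3-hPC1_MTS_L4137P-eGFP is a mammalian expression plasmid built on a modified pcDNA3.1 backbone and designed to express a short segment of polycystin-1 (PC1, the PKD1 gene product) fused to a fluorescent reporter. It is maintained in E. coli through a high-copy ColE1/pUC-type origin and a β-lactamase (AmpR) gene conferring ampicillin resistance. An f1 origin is also present. For selection in mammalian cells, an SV40 early promoter drives a neomycin phosphotransferase gene ending in an SV40 poly(A) signal, allowing G418 selection of stable transfectants.

The payload is driven by the CMV immediate-early enhancer and promoter and terminated by the bovine growth hormone polyadenylation signal, with flanking T7 and SP6 phage promoters. The insert encodes the putative mitochondrial targeting sequence of human PC1, amino acids 4129 to 4157, carrying the L4137P substitution, which the record describes as a likely pathogenic point mutation. This peptide lies upstream of EGFP, so the fluorescent protein is fused to its C-terminus. The short PC1 segment is not itself annotated in the feature table, but would fall in the unannotated gap between the T7 promoter and EGFP. The catalogue lists a backbone-derived C-terminal 3xHA tag, though only a fragment of it is annotated downstream of EGFP. The species field lists mouse, whereas the plasmid name and stated purpose specify human PC1. The 900 bp insert size presumably includes EGFP.

The construct is suited to transfection experiments that use GFP localisation to test whether the mutation alters mitochondrial targeting by this PC1 segment.
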