Addgene plasmid #108403: pcDNA3-hPC1_MTS_L4137P-eGFP
Purpose: Express putative mitochondrial targeting sequence of human PC1 from amino acid 4129 to 4157 with a likely pathogenic point mutation.
Depositing lab: Gregory Germino. Depositing organization: National Institute of Diabetes & Digestive & Kidney Diseases (NIDDK). Publication: A cleavage product of Polycystin-1 is a mitochondrial matrix protein that affects mitochondria morphology and function when heterologously expressed. Lin CC, Kurashige M, Liu Y, Terabayashi T, Ishimoto Y, Wang T, Choudhary V, Hobbs R, Liu LK, Lee PH, Outeda P, Zhou F, Restifo NP, Watnick T, Kawano H, Horie S, Prinz W, Xu H, Menezes LF, Germino GG. Sci Rep. 2018 Feb 9;8(1):2743. doi: 10.1038/s41598-018-20856-6. PubMed 29426897.
Backbone
  Vector backbone: modified pcDNA3.1
  Backbone manufacturer: Invitrogen
  Vector type: Mammalian Expression
  Selectable markers: Neomycin (select with G418)
Growth in bacteria
  Bacterial resistance: Ampicillin, 100 μg/mL
  Growth temperature: 37°C
  Growth strain: DH5alpha
  Copy number: High Copy
Gene/Insert
  Gene/Insert name: PKD1 (alt names: polycystin 1; PC1)
  Species: M. musculus (mouse)
  Insert size (bp): 900
  Entrez Gene: PKD1 (a.k.a. PBP, PC1, Pc-1, TRPP1)
  Promoter: CMV
  Tag / fusion protein: 3xHA (C terminal on backbone); eGFP (C terminal on insert)
  Cloning method: Gibson Cloning
Terms and licenses: Academic/Nonprofit Terms; Industry Terms: Not Available to Industry
How to cite: pcDNA3-hPC1_MTS_L4137P-eGFP was a gift from Gregory Germino (Addgene plasmid # 108403 ; http://n2t.net/addgene:108403 ; RRID:Addgene_108403)
